>Addgene plasmid #230716 | AiP1785 - pAAV-AiE2528m-minBG-SYFP2-WPRE3-BGHpA | addgene full sequence | sequence record 466307 | Addgene NGS Result
[60 nt withheld, positions 1-60]
G
[46 nt withheld, positions 62-107]
A
[95 nt withheld, positions 109-203]
TATGCGGTGTGAAATACCGCACAGATGCGTAAGGAGAAAATACCGCATCAGGCGCCCCTGCAGGCAGCTG
CGCGCTCGCTCGCTCACTGAGGCCGCCCGGGCAAAGCCCGGGCGTCGGGCGACCTTTGGTCGCCCGGCCT
CAGTGAGCGAGCGAGCGCGCAGAGAGGGAGTGGCCAACTCCATCACTAGGGGTTCCTGCGGCCGCTCGGT
CCGCACGTGAGATCTCATGCCTGCTATTGTCTTCCCAATCCTCCCCCTTGCTGTCCTGCCCCACCCCACC
CCCCAGAATAGAATGACACCTACTCAGACAATGCGATGCAATTTCCTCATTTTATTAGGAAAGGACAGTG
GGAGTGGCACCTTCCAGGGTCAAGGAAGGCACGGGGGAGGGGCAAACAACAGATGGCTGGCAACTAGAAG
GCACAGTCGAAGATCTCTCGAGCCACGGAATTGTCAGTGCCCAACAGCCGAGCCCCTGTCCAGCAGCGGG
CAAGGCAGGCGGCGATGAGTTCCGCCGTGGCAAGAACTAACCAGGATTTATACAAGGAGGAGAAAATGAA
AGCCATACGGGAAGCAATAGCATGATACAAAGGCATTAAAGCAGCGTATCCACATAGCGTAAAAGGAGCA
ACATAGTTAAGAATACCAGTCAATCTTTCACAAATTTTGTAATCCAGAGGTTGATTATGATATCGAATTC
GCGGCCGCGGCGCGCCGTCGACTTACTTGTACAGCTCGTCCATGCCGAGAGTGATCCCGGCGGCGGTCAC
GAACTCCAGCAGGACCATGTGATCGCGCTTCTCGTTGGGGTCTTTGCTCAGCTTGGACTGGTAGCTCAGG
TAGTGGTTGTCGGGCAGCAGCACGGGGCCGTCGCCGATGGGGGTGTTCTGCTGGTAGTGGTCGGCGAGCT
GCACGCCGCCGTCCTCGATGTTGTGGCGGATCTTGAAGTTGGCCTTGATGCCGTTCTTCTGCTTGTCGGC
GGTGATATAGACGTTGTGGCTGTTGTAGTTGTACTCCAGCTTGTGCCCCAGGATGTTGCCGTCCTCCTTG
AAGTCGATGCCCTTCAGCTCGATGCGGTTCACCAGGGTGTCGCCCTCGAACTTCACCTCGGCGCGGGTCT
TGTAGTTGCCGTCGTCCTTGAAGAAGATGGTGCGCTCCTGGACGTAGCCTTCGGGCATGGCGGACTTGAA
GAAGTCGTGCTGCTTCATGTGGTCGGGGTAGCGGGCGAAGCACTGCACGCCGTAGCCCAGGGTGGTCACG
AGGGTGGGCCAGGGCACGGGCAGCTTGCCGGTGGTGCAGATCAGCTTCAGGGTCAGCTTGCCGTAGGTGG
CATCGCCCTCGCCCTCGCCGGACACGCTGAACTTGTGGCCGTTTACGTCGCCGTCCAGCTCGACCAGGAT
GGGCACCACCCCGGTGAACAGCTCCTCGCCCTTGCTCACCATGGTGGCGACCGGTAGCGCTAGCTTCGAA
AGATCTGGATCCCAGAAGCAAATGTAAGCAATAGATGGCTCTGCCCTGACTTTTATGCCCAGCCCGAGCT
CCGAGTTCAACATGGTGGGCAGGCGTTGCAGCAGACACAGGAAGCTGGGAATTCACATTTCTATCCACAC
ATAGGAAGCAGAGAAAGTGACTGGAGTTAGGTGAGGCTACCTTTTAGCCTGCCTTCAGTAACATACTTCC
TCCGTGAAGGCTATACAAAGGCTCTATAACCTCGGCAAACCAACAACAAGAAGCCAGATATCGGCATTCC
TGAGCCTAAAATAAGTAGCTCTCATTTAAATGAGCACACCAGCGTGAAAACACATCATGCCAAGCAATAC
ATTTGTTGAACAATTATCCAAAGCTGTGTATTTTTATATTCACTATTTATACATCTAATATCATACCTCT
GAAAAACAAAAGACAGCTGGCCAATGTGTGATAAGTGCTTATAGAAATTGTCTGTGACTGGGAGAGAAAT
AACTGAGCAGAACACATGCTTAGTATGAAAATCGACATGCTCATTTTCAGAGGTTTGGAAGAAGTCTCTG
GCTCCTTTGCACATGAGAGATGAGCATCCCAGCTGCGTGGCACAGAGTTCAAGGATAAGCGGTCTGGAAC
AAGACCCGATTATTACTCTTACAACGCGTGCGGCCGCAGGAACCCCTAGTGATGGAGTTGGCCACTCCCT
CTCTGCGCGCTCGCTCGCTCACTGAGGCCGGGCGACCAAAGGTCGCCCGACGCCCGGGCGGCCTCAGTGA
GCGAGCGAGCGCGCAGCTGCCTGCAGGACATGTGAGCAAAAGGCCAGCAAAAGGCCAGGAACCGTAAAAA
GGCCGCGTTGCTGGCGTTTTTCCATAGGCTCCGCCCCCCTGACGAGCATCACAAAAATCGACGCTCAAGT
CAGAGGTGGCGAAACCCGACAGGACTATAAAGATACCAGGCGTTTCCCCCTGGAAGCTCCCTCGTGCGCT
CTCCTGTTCCGACCCTGCCGCTTACCGGATACCTGTCCGCCTTTCTCCCTTCGGGAAGCGTGGCGCTTTC
TCATAGCTCACGCTGTAGGTATCTCAGTTCGGTGTAGGTCGTTCGCTCCAAGCTGGGCTGTGTGCACGAA
CCCCCCGTTCAGCCCGACCGCTGCGCCTTATCCGGTAACTATCGTCTTGAGTCCAACCCGGTAAGACACG
ACTTATCGCCACTGGCAGCAGCCACTGGTAACAGGATTAGCAGAGCGAGGTATGTAGGCGGTGCTACAGA
GTTCTTGAAGTGGTGGCCTAACTACGGCTACACTAGAAGAACAGTATTTGGTATCTGCGCTCTGCTGAAG
CCAGTTACCTTCGGAAAAAGAGTTGGTAGCTCTTGATCCGGCAAACAAACCACCGCTGGTAGCGGTGGTT
TTTTTGTTTGCAAGCAGCAGATTACGCGCAGAAAAAAAGGATCTCAAGAAGATCCTTTGATCTTTTCTAC
GGGGTCTGACGCTCAGTGGAACGAAAACTCACGTTAAGGGATTTTGGTCATGAGATTATCAAAAAGGATC
TTCACCTAGATCCTTTTAAATTAAAAATGAAGTTTTAAATCAATCTAAAGTATATATGAGTAAACTTGGT
CTGACAGTTACCAATGCTTAATCAGTGAGGCACCTATCTCAGCGATCTGTCTATTTCGTTCATCCATAGT
TGCCTGACTCCCCGTCGTGTAGATAACTACGATACGGGAGGGCTTACCATCTGGCCCCAGTGCTGCAATG
ATACCGCGAGACCCACGCTCACCGGCTCCAGATTTATCAGCAATAAACCAGCCAGCCGGAAGGGCCGAGC
GCAGAAGTGGTCCTGCAACTTTATCCGCCTCCATCCAGTCTATTAATTGTTGCCGGGAAGCTAGAGTAAG
TAGTTCGCCAGTTAATAGTTTGCGCAACGTTGTTGCCATTGCTACAGGCATCGTGGTGTCACGCTCGTCG
TTTGGTATGGCTTCATTCAGCTCCGGTTCCCAACGATCAAGGCGAGTTACATGATCCCCCATGTTGTGCA
AAAAAGCGGTTAGCTCCTTCGGTCCTCCGATCGTTGTCAGAAGTAAGTTGGCCGCAGTGTTATCACTCAT
GGTTATGGCAGCACTGCATAATTCTCTTACTGTCATGCCATCCGTAAGATGCTTTTCTGTGACTGGTGAG
TACTCAACCAAGTCATTCTGAGAATAGTGTATGCGGCGACCGAGTTGCTCTTGCCCGGCGTCAATACGGG
ATAATACCGCGCCACATAGCAGAACTTTAAAAGTGCTCATCATTGGAAAACGTTCTTCGGGGCGAAAACT
CTCAAGGATCTTACCGCTGTTGAGATCCAGTTCGATGTAACCCACTCGTGCACCCAACTGATCTTCAGCA
TCTTTTACTTTCACCAGCGTTTCTGGGTGAGCAAAAACAGGAAGGCAAAATGCCGCAAAAAAGGGAATAA
GGGCGACACGGAAATGTTGAATACTCATACTCTTCCTTTTTCAATATTATTGAAGCATTTATCAGGGTTA
TTGTCTCATGAGCGGATACATATTTGAATGTATTTAGAAAAATAAACAAATAGGGGTTCCGCGCACATTT
CCCCGAAAAGTGCCACCTGACGTCTAAGAAACCATTATTATCATGACATTAACCTATAAAAATAGGCGTA
TCACGAGGCCCTTTCGTCTCGCGCGTTTCGGTGATGACGGTGAAAACCTCTGACACATGCAGCTCCCGGA
GACGGTCACAGCTTGTCTGTAAGCGGATGCCGGGAGCAGACAAGCCCGTCAGGGCGCGTCAGCGGGTGTT
GGCGGGTGTCGGGGCTGGCTTAACTATGCGGCATCAGAGCAGATTGTACTGAGAGTGCACCATAAAATTG
TAAACGTTAATATTTTGTTAAAATTCGCGTTAAATTTTTGTTAAATCAGCTCATTTTTTAACCAATAGAC
CGAAATCGGCAAAATCCCTTATAAATCAAAAGAATAGCCCGAGATAGAGT
[37 nt withheld, positions 4664-4700]
AAAGAACGTGGACTCCAACGTCAAAGG
[81 nt withheld, positions 4728-4808]
Features (pLannotate 1.2.2; 14 found; start..end, strand, type, name):
    204..255     +  misc_feature   bom (fragment): basis of mobility region from pBR322
    260..400     -  repeat_region  AAV2 ITR: inverted terminal repeat of adeno-associated virus serotype 2 inverted
    518..629     -  polyA_signal   bGH poly(A) signal: bovine growth hormone polyadenylation signal
    646..726     -  misc_feature   WPRE (fragment): woodchuck hepatitis virus posttranscriptional regulatory element
    732..889     -  misc_feature   WPRE (fragment): woodchuck hepatitis virus posttranscriptional regulatory element
    929..1645    -  CDS            SYFP2: SYFP2 is a basic (constitutively fluorescent) yellow fluorescent protein published in 2006, derived from Aequorea victoria. It is reported to be a very rapidly-maturing monomer with moderate acid sensitivity.
   2376..2403    -  repeat_region  AAV2 ITR (fragment): inverted terminal repeat of adeno-associated virus serotype 2 inverted
   2432..2459    -  repeat_region  AAV2 ITR (fragment): inverted terminal repeat of adeno-associated virus serotype 2 inverted
   2532..3120    -  rep_origin     ori: high-copy-number ColE1/pMB1/pBR322/pUC origin of replication
   3291..4151    -  CDS            AmpR: β-lactamase; bla; confers resistance to ampicillin, carbenicillin, and related antibiotics
   4152..4256    -  promoter       AmpR promoter: bla
   4351..4386    +  CDS            rop (fragment): Rop protein, which maintains plasmids at low copy number; rop
   4488..4537    +  misc_feature   bom (fragment): basis of mobility region from pBR322
   4538..185     -  rep_origin     f1 ori (across the origin) (sequence partly withheld): f1 bacteriophage origin of replication; arrow indicates direction of (+) strand synthesis
