[The description below was written by a language model from this plasmid's Addgene catalogue record and pLannotate feature annotations shown in this document.]
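Description:
AiP1785 - pAAV-AiE2528m-minBG-SYFP2-WPRE3-BGHpA is an AAV transfer plasmid built on a pAAV2 backbone and designed to produce recombinant adeno-associated virus that reports the activity of a candidate brain enhancer. It is propagated in bacteria as a high-copy plasmid through a ColE1/pUC-type origin and selected with ampicillin via the β-lactamase gene and its native promoter. The backbone also carries an f1 phage origin and small remnants of pBR322 bom and rop sequences. A recombination-deficient growth strain is recorded, consistent with the need to keep the ITR repeats stable.

The packaged cassette lies between AAV2 inverted terminal repeats, which provide the signals for genome replication and encapsidation. One ITR is annotated in full, while the other is detected only as two short fragments. Within the cassette, the enhancer AiE2528m sits upstream of minBG, a minimal beta-globin promoter that has little activity of its own, so expression depends on the enhancer. Neither element is called out in the automated feature table, but both presumably occupy the unannotated stretch between the SYFP2 coding sequence and the fragmentary ITR. The reporter is SYFP2, a rapidly maturing monomeric yellow fluorescent protein derived from Aequorea victoria. It is followed by WPRE3, a shortened woodchuck hepatitis virus post-transcriptional element that appears as two WPRE fragments and boosts transcript expression while saving packaging space, and by the bovine growth hormone polyadenylation signal.

The construct belongs to a collection of enhancer AAVs intended to give genetic access to cortical cell types. It labels specific brain cell populations with fluorescence after viral delivery, although the record does not state which population AiE2528m targets.
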