Addgene plasmid #230716: AiP1785 - pAAV-AiE2528m-minBG-SYFP2-WPRE3-BGHpA
Purpose: AiE2528m is an enhancer sequence, designed to drive AAV-mediated transgene expression in specific populations of brain cells
Depositing lab: Allen Institute for Brain Science & Bosiljka Tasic. Depositing organization: Allen Institute. Publication: A suite of enhancer AAVs and transgenic mouse lines for genetic access to cortical cell types. Ben-Simon Y, Hooper M, Narayan S, Daigle TL, Dwivedi D, Way SW, Oster A, Stafford DA, Mich JK, Taormina MJ, Martinez RA, Opitz-Araya X, Roth JR, Alexander JR, Allen S, Amster A, Arbuckle J, Ayala A, Baker PM, Bakken TE, Barcelli T, Barta S, Bendrick J, Bertagnolli D, Bielstein C, Bishwakarma P, Bowlus J, Boyer G, Brouner K, Casian B, Casper T, Chakka AB, Chakrabarty R, Chance RK, Chavan S, Clark M, Colbert K, Collman F, Daniel S, Departee M, DiValentin P, Donadio N, Dotson N, Egdorf T, Fliss T, Gabitto M, Garcia J, Gary A, Gasperini M, Gloe J, Goldy J, Gore BB, Graybuck L, Greisman N, Haeseleer F, Halterman C, Haradon Z, Hastings SD, Helback O, Ho W, Hockemeyer D, Huang C, Huff S, Hunker A, Johansen N, Jones D, Juneau Z, Kalmbach B, Kannan M, Khem S, Kussick E, Kutsal R, Larsen R, Lee C, Lee AY, Leibly M, Lenz GH, Li S, Liang E, Lusk N, Madigan Z, Malloy J, Malone J, McCue R, Melchor J, Mollenkopf T, Moosman S, Morin E, Newman D, Ng L, Ngo K, Omstead V, Otto S, Oyama A, Pena N, Pham T, Phillips E, Pom CA, Potekhina L, Ransford S, Ray PL, Rette D, Reynoldson C, Rimorin C, Rocha D, Ruiz A, Sanchez REA, Sawyer L, Sedeno-Cortes A, Sevigny JP, Shapovalova N, Shepard N, Shulga L, Sigler AR, Siverts L, Soliman S, Somasundaram S, Staats B, Stewart K, Szelenyi E, Tieu M, Trader C, Tran A, van Velthoven CTJ, Walker M, Wang Y, Weed N, Wirthlin M, Wood T, Wynalda B, Yao Z, Zhou T, Ariza J, Dee N, Reding M, Ronellenfitch K, Mufti S, Sunkin SM, Smith KA, Esposito L, Waters J, Thyagarajan B, Yao S, Lein ES, Zeng H, Levi BP, Ngai J, Ting JT, Tasic B. Cell. 2025 May 16:S0092-8674(25)00513-6. doi: 10.1016/j.cell.2025.05.002. PubMed 40403729.
Backbone
  Vector backbone: pAAV2
  Vector type: AAV
Growth in bacteria
  Bacterial resistance: Ampicillin, 100 μg/mL
  Growth temperature: 37°C
  Growth strain: NEB Stable
  Copy number: High Copy
Gene/Insert
  Gene/Insert name: SYFP2
  Species: Synthetic
  Promoter: minBG
  Cloning method: Gibson Cloning
Terms and licenses: Academic/Nonprofit Terms; Industry Terms: Not Available to Industry
How to cite: AiP1785 - pAAV-AiE2528m-minBG-SYFP2-WPRE3-BGHpA was a gift from Allen Institute for Brain Science & Bosiljka Tasic (Addgene plasmid # 230716 ; http://n2t.net/addgene:230716 ; RRID:Addgene_230716)
